>Addgene plasmid #173307 | RVD-pC10 | addgene full sequence | sequence record 355041 | Addgene NGS Result
GAACATGTGAGCAAAAGGCCAGCAAAAGGCCAGGAACCGTAAAAAGGCCGCGTTGCTGGCGTTTTTCCAT
AGGCTCCGCCCCCCTGACGAGCATCACAAAAATCGACGCTCAAGTCAGAGGTGGCGAAACCCGACAGGAC
TATAAAGATACCAGGCGTTTCCCCCTGGAAGCTCCCTCGTGCGCTCTCCTGTTCCGACCCTGCCGCTTAC
CGGATACCTGTCCGCCTTTCTCCCTTCGGGAAGCGTGGCGCTTTCTCATAGCTCACGCTGTAGGTATCTC
AGTTCGGTGTAGGTCGTTCGCTCCAAGCTGGGCTGTGTGCACGAACCCCCCGTTCAGCCCGACCGCTGCG
CCTTATCCGGTAACTATCGTCTTGAGTCCAACCCGGTAAGACACGACTTATCGCCACTGGCAGCAGCCAC
TGGTAACAGGATTAGCAGAGCGAGGTATGTAGGCGGTGCTACAGAGTTCTTGAAGTGGTGGCCTAACTAC
GGCTACACTAGAAGAACAGTATTTGGTATCTGCGCTCTGCTGAAGCCAGTTACCTTCGGAAAAAGAGTTG
GTAGCTCTTGATCCGGCAAACAAACCACCGCTGGTAGCGGTGGTTTTTTTGTTTGCAAGCAGCAGATTAC
GCGCAGAAAAAAAGGATCTCAAGAAGATCCTTTGATCTTTTCTACGGGGTCTGACGCTCAGTGGAACGAC
GCGTAACTCACGTTAAGGGATTTTGGTCATGGGTGGCTCGACCAGATATGGTCTCATGACGCAATCGCTA
CAACTTGCGCTGGGGTTAGTCCGTGGGCTTGACAGAGAACTGGTAGAAGGCGTTGGACGGTTTCAAGAGC
CTGTTTGCCACCGTCATGAGAGCGAGACCAGCTTTGGTCTAGAGGAGGCATGATGATATATTTTTATCTT
GTGCAATGTAACATCAGAGATTTTGAGACACGGGCCAGAGCTGCCAGGAAACAGCTATGACCATGTAATA
CGACTCACTATAGGGGATATTTTATTTTCTCCCAATCAGGCTTGATCCCCAGTAAGTCAAAAAATAGCTC
GACATACTGTTCTTCCCCGATCAAGGGTTGGTTTGCGCATTCACAGTTCTCCGCAAGAATTGATTGGCTC
CAATTCTTGGAGTGGTGAATCCGTTAGCGAGGTGCCGCCGGCTTCCATTCAGGTCGAGGTGGCCCGGCTC
CATGCACCGCGACGCAACGCGGGGAGGCAGACAAGGTATAGGGCGGCGCCTACAATCCATGCCAACCCGT
TCCATGTGCTCGCCGAGGCGGCATAAATCGCCGTGACGATCAGCGGTCCAATGATCGAAGTTAGGCTGGT
AAGAGCCGCGAGCGATCCTTGAAGCTGTCCCTGATGGTCGTCATCTACCTGCCTGGACAGCATGGCCTGC
AACGCGGGCATCCCGATGCCGCCGGAAGCGAGAAGAATCATAATGGGGAAGGCCATCCAGCCTCGCGTCG
CGAACGCCAGCAAGACGTAGCCCAGCGCGTCGGCCGCCATGCCGGCGATAATGGCCTGCTTCTCGCCGAA
ACGTTTGGTGGCGGGACCAGTGACGAAGGCTTGAGCGAGGGCGTGCAAGATTCCGAATACCGCAAGCGAC
AGGCCGATCATCGTCGCGCTCCAGCGAAAGCGGTCCTCGCCGAAAATGACCCAGAGCGCTGCCGGCACCT
GTCCTACGAGTTGCATGATAAAGAAGACAGTCATAAGTGCGGCGACGATAGTCATGCCCCGCGCCCACCG
GAAGGAGCTGACTGGGTTGAAGGCTCTCAAGGGCATGGGTCGGCGCTCTCCCTTATGCGACTCCTGCATT
AGGAAGCAGCCCAGTAGTAGGTTGAGGCCGTTGAGCACCGCCGCCGCAAGGAATGGTGCATGTAAGGAGA
TGGCGCCCAACAGTCCCCCGGCCACGGGGCCTGCCACCATACCCACGCCGAAACAAGCGCTCATGAGCCC
GAAGTGGCGAGCCCGATCTTCCCCATCGGTGATGTCGGCGATATAGGCGCCAGCAACCGCACCTGTGGCG
CCGGTGATGCCGGCCACGATGCGTCCGGCGTAGAGAATCCACAGGACGGGTGTGGTCGCCATGATCGCGT
AGTCGATAGTGGCTCCAAGTAGCGAAGCGAGCAGGACTGGGCGGCGGCCAAAGCGGTCGGACAGTGCTCC
GAGAACGGGTGCGCATAGAAATTGCATCAACGCATATAGCGCTAGCAGCACGCCATAGTGACTGGCGATG
CTGTCGGAATGGACGATATCCCGCAAGAGGCCCGGCAGTACCGGCATAACCAAGCCTATGCCTACAGCAT
CCAGGGTGACGGTGCCGAGGATGACGATGAGCGCATTGTTAGATTTCATACACGGTGCCTGACTGCGTTA
GCAATTTAACTGTGATAAACTACCGCATTAAAGCTAATCGATGATAAGCTGTCAAACATGAGAATTAATT
CATGTTCTTTCCTGCGTTATCCCCTGATTCTGTGGATAACGCAGGAAA
Features (pLannotate 1.2.2; 6 found; start..end, strand, type, name):
     64..652     -  rep_origin     ori: high-copy-number ColE1/pMB1/pBR322/pUC origin of replication
    976..994     +  promoter       T7 promoter: promoter for bacteriophage T7 RNA polymerase
    997..1071    -  CDS            KanR (fragment): aminoglycoside phosphotransferase; aphA-3; confers resistance to kanamycin
   1169..2359    -  CDS            TcR: tetracycline efflux protein; tet; confers resistance to tetracycline
   2407..2435    -  promoter       tet promoter: E. coli promoter for tetracycline efflux protein gene
   2451..2490    +  rep_origin     RSF ori (fragment): Plasmids containing the RSF 1030 origin of replication can be propagated in E. coli cells that contain additional plasmids with compatible origins.
