[The description below was written by a language model from this plasmid's Addgene catalogue record and pLannotate feature annotations shown in this document.]
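Description:
RVD-pC10 is a small (about 2.5 kb) bacterial module plasmid from a kit for one-step assembly of custom repeat-variable diresidue (RVD) arrays. These arrays form the programmable DNA-binding domains of TALE proteins and of TALE-based tools such as DdCBE mitochondrial cytosine base editors. The backbone is a tetracycline-resistant T vector. According to the depositor, the synthetic insert, a single TALE repeat monomer carrying the HD RVD and designated for position 10 of an array, was placed into the vector's TA cloning site. In the standard TALE code, HD repeats recognise cytosine, consistent with the "C" in the plasmid name. The position designation implies that the monomer is flanked by ends that dictate its place in an ordered multi-fragment ligation, but the record does not name the cloning sites or enzymes used.

The plasmid is propagated in E. coli from a high-copy ColE1/pUC-type origin. Selection is through a tetracycline efflux gene (TcR) driven by its native tet promoter. The automated annotation also picks up a T7 promoter, a short kanamycin-resistance gene fragment and a small fragment of an RSF origin. The two fragments are probably non-functional remnants of the backbone's construction. The RVD monomer itself is not annotated in the feature table, so its exact location cannot be read from it. No eukaryotic expression elements are recorded. The plasmid therefore appears to serve purely as a donor of one repeat unit, which is combined with other position-specific monomers to build arrays for applications such as the mtDNA base editing in zebrafish described in the associated publication.
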