Addgene plasmid #173307: RVD-pC10
Purpose: One-step assembly of custom RVD arrays to construct DdCBE, TALE, etc.
Depositing lab: Bin Shen. Depositing organization: Nanjing Medical University. Publication: Precision modeling of mitochondrial diseases in zebrafish via DdCBE-mediated mtDNA base editing. Guo J, Zhang X, Chen X, Sun H, Dai Y, Wang J, Qian X, Tan L, Lou X, Shen B. Cell Discov. 2021 Sep 3;7(1):78. doi: 10.1038/s41421-021-00307-9. PubMed 34480028.
Backbone
  Vector backbone: TetR T vector
  Vector type: Unspecified
Growth in bacteria
  Bacterial resistance: Tetracycline, 10 μg/mL
  Growth temperature: 37°C
  Growth strain: DH5alpha
  Copy number: High Copy
Gene/Insert
  Gene/Insert name: HD monomer RVD at Position10
  Species: Synthetic
  Mutation: no
  Cloning method: Restriction Enzyme; 5′ cloning site Unknown (unknown if destroyed)
Terms and licenses: Academic/Nonprofit Terms; Industry Terms: Not Available to Industry
Depositor comments: RVD is inserted into TA site of TetR T vector
How to cite: RVD-pC10 was a gift from Bin Shen (Addgene plasmid # 173307 ; http://n2t.net/addgene:173307 ; RRID:Addgene_173307)
