>Addgene plasmid #173307 | RVD-pC10 | depositor partial sequence | sequence record 336262 | RVD flanked by two Bsa I sites
GGTCTCGCTCTCATGACGGTGGCAAACAGGCTCTTGAAACCGTCCAACGCCTTCTACCAGTTCTCTGTCA
AGCCCACGGACTAACCCCAGCGCAAGTTGTAGCGATTGCGTCATGAGACC
